Addgene plasmid #172382: CVS-N2c-nl.EGFP-tdTomato
Purpose: Production of RVdG-CVS-N2c viral vectors for cell-type specific trans-synaptic retrograde labeling.
Depositing lab: Yoav Ben-Simon & Peter Jonas. Depositing organization: Institute of Science and Technology Austria (I.S.T. Austria). Publication: Fast, high-throughput production of improved rabies viral vectors for specific, efficient and versatile transsynaptic retrograde labeling. Sumser A, Joesch M, Jonas P, Ben-Simon Y. Elife. 2022 Aug 30;11:e79848. doi: 10.7554/eLife.79848. PubMed 36040301.
Backbone
  Vector backbone: Rabies CVS N2c(deltaG)
  Backbone manufacturer: Matthias J. Schnell, Thomas Jefferson University
  Backbone size w/o insert (bp): 14070
  Vector type: Neurotropic virus
Growth in bacteria
  Bacterial resistance: Ampicillin, 100 μg/mL
  Growth temperature: 37°C
  Growth strain: NEB Stable
  Copy number: Low Copy
Gene/Insert
  Gene/Insert name: nuclear-localized EGFP + tdTomato
  Species: Other
  Insert size (bp): 2327
  Cloning method: Restriction Enzyme; 5′ cloning site XmaI (destroyed during cloning); 3′ cloning site NheI (not destroyed)
  Sequencing primers: 5′ GGAGGTTATCCTCGGGACTGGAATCG; 3′ GCCTCTTGGATGTGAAAAAAACTATTAACATCCCTC
Terms and licenses: Academic/Nonprofit Terms; Industry Terms: Not Available to Industry
Depositor comments: Please visit https://doi.org/10.1101/2021.12.23.474014 for bioRxiv preprint.
How to cite: CVS-N2c-nl.EGFP-tdTomato was a gift from Yoav Ben-Simon & Peter Jonas (Addgene plasmid # 172382 ; http://n2t.net/addgene:172382 ; RRID:Addgene_172382)
