[The description below was written by a language model from this plasmid's Addgene catalogue record and pLannotate feature annotations shown in this document.]
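Description:
CVS-N2c-nl.EGFP-tdTomato is a rabies virus genome (rescue) plasmid carrying a full-length cDNA copy of the glycoprotein-deleted CVS-N2c strain, used to produce RVdG-CVS-N2c vectors for cell-type-specific, trans-synaptic retrograde labeling of neurons. It is maintained in E. coli through a ColE1/pUC-type origin and selected with ampicillin (AmpR). The catalogue lists it as low copy, and it is grown in a strain suited to unstable inserts. An f1 origin and remnants of a lac/lacZα cloning region are also annotated in the backbone. So are short hits to an HIV-1 LTR and a T7 gene 10 tag, which are probably incidental matches rather than functional parts.

The viral cDNA encodes N, P, M and L in their native order. In the position where the G gene would normally lie, between M and L, sit two fluorescent reporters: EGFP followed by three copies of the SV40 nuclear localization signal, then tdTomato as a separately annotated coding region. Infected cells should therefore show a green nucleus together with red fluorescence that has no targeting signal annotated. The record does not describe the intergenic signals between the two reporters.

A CMV enhancer/promoter and a T7 promoter lie upstream of the genome, followed by a hammerhead ribozyme. An HDV ribozyme and T7 terminator follow the L gene. This arrangement lets the full-length viral RNA be transcribed in transfected cells, with the ribozymes trimming it to exact ends so that it can be encapsidated and replicated. Because G is absent, recovery and spread depend on glycoprotein supplied in trans. This dependence is what allows spread to be limited to the direct presynaptic partners of complemented starter cells.
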