Features (pLannotate 1.2.2; 26 found; start..end, strand, type, name):
     71..1420    +  CDS            N: NCAP_RABVH - Experimental evidence at protein level: Swiss-Prot protein existence level 1. Encapsidates the genome in a ratio of one protein N per nine ribonucleotides, protecting it from nucleases. If expressed without protein P it binds non-specifically RNA and therefore can bind it's own mRNA. Interaction with protein P abolishes any non-specific RNA binding, and prevents phosphorylation. The soluble N-P complex encapsidates specifically the genomic RNA, with protein N protecting the genome like a pearl necklace. The encapsidated genomic RNA is termed the nucleocapsid (NC) and serves as tem
   1514..2404    +  CDS            P: PHOSP_RABVC - Experimental evidence at protein level: Swiss-Prot protein existence level 1. Non catalytic polymerase cofactor and regulatory protein that plays a role in viral transcription and replication. Stabilizes the RNA polymerase L to the N-RNA template and binds the soluble protein N, preventing it from encapsidating non-genomic RNA. Also inhibits host IFN-alpha and IFN-beta signaling by binding and retaining phosphorylated STAT1 in the cytoplasm or by inhibiting the DNA binding of STAT1 in the nucleus. Might be involved, through interaction with host dynein, in intracellular microtubu
   2496..3101    +  CDS            M: MATRX_RABVH - Experimental evidence at protein level: Swiss-Prot protein existence level 1. Plays a major role in assembly, budding and uncoating of virion after membrane fusion. Completely covers the ribonucleoprotein coil and keep it in condensed bullet-shaped form. Inhibits viral transcription and stimulates replication. Plays a major role in early induction of TRAIL-mediated apoptosis in infected neurons. From Rabies virus (strain HEP-Flury) (RABV).
   3325..4041    +  CDS            EGFP: EGFP is a basic (constitutively fluorescent) green fluorescent protein published in 1996, derived from Aequorea victoria. It is reported to be a rapidly-maturing weak dimer with moderate acid sensitivity.
   4054..4074    +  CDS            SV40 NLS: nuclear localization signal of SV40 (simian virus 40) large T antigen
   4078..4098    +  CDS            SV40 NLS: nuclear localization signal of SV40 (simian virus 40) large T antigen
   4102..4122    +  CDS            SV40 NLS: nuclear localization signal of SV40 (simian virus 40) large T antigen
   4221..5651    +  CDS            tdTomato: tandem dimeric (pseudo-monomeric) derivative of DsRed (Shaner et al., 2004) mammalian codon-optimized
   6182..12562   +  CDS            L: L_RABVH - Experimental evidence at protein level: Swiss-Prot protein existence level 1. RNA-directed RNA polymerase that catalyzes the replication of viral genomic RNA. The template is composed of the viral RNA tightly encapsidated by the nucleoprotein (N). The replicase mode is dependent on intracellular N protein concentration. In this mode, the polymerase replicates the whole viral genome without recognizing transcriptional signals, and the replicated genome is not caped or polyadenylated. From Rabies virus (strain HEP-Flury) (RABV).
  12694..12786   +  ncRNA          HDV ribozyme: Accession: RF00094 - Hepatitis delta virus ribozyme
  12793..12842   +  CDS            SET1 (fragment): solubility-enhancement tag derived from T7 phage gene 10B
  12850..12897   +  terminator     T7 terminator: transcription terminator for bacteriophage T7 RNA polymerase
  12947..12969   -  protein_bind   lac operator (fragment): The lac repressor binds to the lac operator to inhibit transcription in E. coli. This inhibition can be relieved by adding lactose or isopropyl-β-D-thiogalactopyranoside (IPTG). lac repressor encoded by lacI
  12973..13003   -  promoter       lac promoter: promoter for the E. coli lac operon
  13018..13039   -  protein_bind   CAP binding site: CAP binding activates transcription in the presence of cAMP. E. coli catabolite activator protein
  13052..13144   -  CDS            lacI (fragment): lac repressor; lacI; The lac repressor binds to the lac operator to inhibit transcription in E. coli. This inhibition can be relieved by adding lactose or isopropyl-β-D-thiogalactopyranoside (IPTG).
  13327..13915   -  rep_origin     ori: high-copy-number ColE1/pMB1/pBR322/pUC origin of replication
  14086..14946   -  CDS            AmpR: β-lactamase; bla; confers resistance to ampicillin, carbenicillin, and related antibiotics
  14947..15051   -  promoter       AmpR promoter: bla
  15078..15436   +  rep_origin     f1 ori (sequence partly withheld): f1 bacteriophage origin of replication; arrow indicates direction of (+) strand synthesis
  15538..15693   -  CDS            lacZα (fragment): LacZα fragment of β-galactosidase; lacZ fragment
  15761..16064   +  enhancer       CMV enhancer: human cytomegalovirus immediate early enhancer
  16065..16268   +  promoter       CMV promoter: human cytomegalovirus (CMV) immediate early promoter
  16264..16297   +  LTR            5' LTR (truncated) (fragment): truncated 5' long terminal repeat (LTR) from HIV-1
  16313..16331   +  promoter       T7 promoter: promoter for bacteriophage T7 RNA polymerase
  16357..16382   +  misc_RNA       sTRSV HHRz (fragment): hammerhead ribozyme from the tobacco ringspot virus satellite RNA (Khvorova et al., 2003)
>Addgene plasmid #172382 | CVS-N2c-nl.EGFP-tdTomato | addgene full sequence | sequence record 343692 | Addgene NGS Result
ACGCTTAACAACAAAACCAGAGAAGAAAAAGACAGCGTCAATTGCAAAGCAAAAATGTAACACCCCTACA
ATGGATGCCGACAAGATTGTGTTCAAAGTCAATAATCAGGTGGTCTCTTTGAAGCCTGAGATTATCGTGG
ATCAATATGAGTACAAGTACCCTGCCATCAAGGATTTGAAAAAGCCTTGTATCACCCTAGGGAAAGCCCC
CGACTTGAACAAAGCATACAAATCAGTTTTATCAGGCATGAATGCCGCCAAACTTGATCCGGATGATGTA
TGCTCCTACTTGGCAGCAGCAATGCAGTTCTTTGAGGGGACATGTCCGGAAGACTGGACCAGCTATGGAA
TCCTGATTGCACGAAAAGGAGATAGGATCACCCCAAACTCTCTAGTGGAGATAAAGCGTACTGATGTAGA
AGGGAATTGGGCTCTGACAGGAGGCATGGAATTGACAAGGGACCCCACTGTCTCTGAACATGCATCTTTA
GTCGGTCTTCTCCTGAGTCTGTACAGGTTGAGCAAAATATCAGGACAGAACACTGGTAACTATAAGACAA
ACATTGCAGATAGGATAGAGCAGATTTTCGAGACAGCACCTTTTGTTAAGATCGTGGAACACCATACCCT
AATGACAACTCACAAGATGTGTGCTAATTGGAGTACTATACCGAACTTCAGATTTTTGGCCGGAACCTAC
GACATGTTTTTCTCACGGATTGAGCATCTATATTCGGCAATCAGAGTGGGCACAGTCGTCACCGCTTATG
AAGACTGCTCAGGACTGGTATCGTTTACAGGGTTCATAAAGCAGATCAATCTCACCGCAAGGGAAGCAAT
ACTATATTTCTTCCACAAGAACTTTGAGGAAGAGATAAGAAGAATGTTCGAGCCAGGGCAAGAGACAGCT
GTTCCTCACTCTTATTTCATCCACTTCCGTTCACTAGGCTTGAGTGGGAAGTCTCCTTATTCATCGAATG
CTGTCGGTCATGTGTTCAATCTCATTCACTTTGTTGGATGCTACATGGGTCAAGTCAGATCTCTAAATGC
GACGGTTATTGCTGCATGTGCCCCTCATGAGATGTCTGTTCTAGGGGGCTATTTGGGAGAGGAATTCTTC
GGAAAAGGGACATTTGAAAGAAGGTTCTTCAGAGACGAGAAAGAACTTCAAGAATATGAGGCGGCTGAAC
TAACAAAGTCCGACGTGGCACTGGCAGATGACGGAACCGTCAACTCTGATGACGAGGACTATTTCTCTGG
TGAAACCAGAAGTCCAGAAGCTGTCTATACTCGAATCATGATGAATGGAGGTCGACTGAAGAGATCTCAT
ATACGGAGATATGTCTCAGTCAGTTCCAATCATCAAGCCCGTCCAAACTCATTCGCCGAATTTTTAAACA
AGACGTATTCGAATGACTCATAAGGAGTTGATTGACAGGGTGCCAGAAATCTATAGATTGTATATATCCA
TCATGAAAAAAACTAACACTCCTCCTTTCAAACCATCCCAAATATGAGCAAGATCTTTGTTAATCCGAGT
GCAATCAGAGCCGGTCTGGCCGATCTTGAGATGGCCGAAGAGACTGTTGATCTGATCAACAGAAACATAG
AAGACAATCAGGCTCATCTCCAGGGAGAACCCATAGAAGTGGACAACCTCCCTGAGGACATGAAGCGACT
TCACCTGGACGATGAAAAATCGTCCAACCTTGGTGAGATGGTTAGGGTGGGAGAAGGCAAGTATCGAGAG
GACTTTCAGATGGATGAGGGAGAGGACCCCAACCTCCTGTTCCAATCGTACCTGGATAATGTTGGAGTCC
AAATAGTCAGACAAATGAGGTCAGGAGAGAGATTCCTCAAGATATGGTCACAGACCGTAGAGGAAATTGT
ATCCTATGTCACGGTCAACTTTCCTAACCCTCCAAGAAGGTCTTCGGAGGATAAATCAACCCAGACTACT
GGCAGAGAGCTCAAGAAGGAGACAACGTCTGCTTTCTCTCAGAGAGAAAGCCAACCTTCGAAAGCTAGGA
TGGTGGCTCAAGTTGCCCCTGGTCCTCCAGCCCTTGAATGGTCAGCCACCAATGAAGAAGATGATCTATC
AGTAGAGGCTGAGATCGCTCATCAGATTGCTGAAAGCTTTTCCAAGAAGTACAAGTTTCCCTCCCGATCT
TCAGGAATATTCTTGTATAATTTTGAGCAACTGAAGATGAACCTTGATGACATAGTTAAAGAGGCAAAAA
ATGTACCGGGCGTGACCCGTCTGGCCCATGATGGATCCAAAATCCCCCTGAGATGCGTACTGGGATGGGT
CGCTTTGGCTAATTCCAAAAAATTCCAATTACTAGTCGAGGCTGACAAGCTAAGCAAAATCATGCAAGAT
GATTTGAATCGCTATACATCCTGCTAACCGAGTTTTCGAACTCAGTCCCTCCAGATAATGAAAACTGAGA
TGTTATGGAGTAGACATGAAAAAAACAGGCAACACCACTGATAAAATGAACGTTCTACGCAAGATAGTGA
AAAAATGTAGGGATGAGGACACTCAAAAGCCCTCTCCTGTGTCAGCCCCTCCGTATGACGATGACCTGTG
GCTTCCACCTCCTGAATATGTCCCGCTGAAAGAACTCACAAGCAAGAAGAACATGAGGAACTTTTGTGTC
AACGGGGAGGTTAAAGCGTGTAGCCCAAATGGTTACTCATTCAGGATTTTGCGGCACATTCTGAGATCAT
TCAACGAGATATACTCTGGGAATCATAGGATGATTGGGTTAGTCAAAATTGTTGTTGGACTAGCTTTATC
AGGAGCTCCAGTACCTGAGGGCATGAACTGGGTATACAAATTGAGGAGAACCCTTATATTCCAGTGGGCT
GATTCCAGGGGCCCTCTTGAAGGGGAGGAGTTAGATTACTCTCAAGAGATCACTTGGGATGATGATACTG
AATTCGTCGGATTGCAAATAAGAGTGAGCGCAAGACAATGTCATATTCAAGGCAGGATCTGGTGTATCAA
CACGAACTCGAGGGCATGTCAACTATGGTCTGACATGTCTCTTCAGACACAAAGGTCTGAAGAGGACAAA
GACTCTTCTCTGCTTCTAGAATAATCAGATTATATCCTGCAAGTGTATCACTTGTTTACCTCTGGAGGAG
AGAGCATACAGGCTTGACTCCGATCCTTGGGAGCAATAGAACAAAAAAACACACGTTATGGTGCCGTTAA
ATCGCTGCATTTTATCAAAGTCAAGTTGATAACCTTTACATTTTGAGCCTCTTGGATGTGAAAAAAACTA
TTAACATCCCTCAAAAGACCCCGGTAAAGCCACCATGGTGAGCAAGGGCGAGGAGCTGTTCACCGGGGTG
GTGCCCATCCTGGTCGAGCTGGACGGCGACGTAAACGGCCACAAGTTCAGCGTGTCCGGCGAGGGCGAGG
GCGATGCCACCTACGGCAAGCTGACCCTGAAGTTCATCTGCACCACCGGCAAGCTGCCCGTGCCCTGGCC
CACCCTCGTGACCACCCTGACCTACGGCGTGCAGTGCTTCAGCCGCTACCCCGACCACATGAAGCAGCAC
GACTTCTTCAAGTCCGCCATGCCCGAAGGCTACGTCCAGGAGCGCACCATCTTCTTCAAGGACGACGGCA
ACTACAAGACCCGCGCCGAGGTGAAGTTCGAGGGCGACACCCTGGTGAACCGCATCGAGCTGAAGGGCAT
CGACTTCAAGGAGGACGGCAACATCCTGGGGCACAAGCTGGAGTACAACTACAACAGCCACAACGTCTAT
ATCATGGCCGACAAGCAGAAGAACGGCATCAAGGTGAACTTCAAGATCCGCCACAACATCGAGGACGGCA
GCGTGCAGCTCGCCGACCACTACCAGCAGAACACCCCCATCGGCGACGGCCCCGTGCTGCTGCCCGACAA
CCACTACCTGAGCACCCAGTCCGCCCTGAGCAAAGACCCCAACGAGAAGCGCGATCACATGGTCCTGCTG
GAGTTCGTGACCGCCGCCGGGATCACTCTCGGCATGGACGAGCTGTACAAGGCTCGAGCTGATCCAAAAA
AGAAGAGAAAGGTAGATCCAAAAAAGAAGAGAAAGGTAGATCCAAAAAAGAAGAGAAAGGTAGGATCCAG
ATAACTGATCATAATCAGCCATACCACATTTGGAATTCGTCGAGGGGGCGCGCCGCTAGACATGAAAAAA
ACTAACACTCCTCCGGTACCATGGTGAGCAAGGGCGAGGAGGTCATCAAAGAGTTCATGCGCTTCAAGGT
GCGCATGGAGGGCTCCATGAACGGCCACGAGTTCGAGATCGAGGGCGAGGGCGAGGGCCGCCCCTACGAG
GGCACCCAGACCGCCAAGCTGAAGGTGACCAAGGGCGGCCCCCTGCCCTTCGCCTGGGACATCCTGTCCC
CCCAGTTCATGTACGGCTCCAAGGCGTACGTGAAGCACCCCGCCGACATCCCCGATTACAAGAAGCTGTC
CTTCCCCGAGGGCTTCAAGTGGGAGCGCGTGATGAACTTCGAGGACGGCGGTCTGGTGACCGTGACCCAG
GACTCCTCCCTGCAGGACGGCACGCTGATCTACAAGGTGAAGATGCGCGGCACCAACTTCCCCCCCGACG
GCCCCGTAATGCAGAAGAAGACCATGGGCTGGGAGGCCTCCACCGAGCGCCTGTACCCCCGCGACGGCGT
GCTGAAGGGCGAGATCCACCAGGCCCTGAAGCTGAAGGACGGCGGCCACTACCTGGTGGAGTTCAAGACC
ATCTACATGGCCAAGAAGCCCGTGCAACTGCCCGGCTACTACTACGTGGACACCAAGCTGGACATCACCT
CCCACAACGAGGACTACACCATCGTGGAACAGTACGAGCGCTCCGAGGGCCGCCACCACCTGTTCCTGGG
GCATGGCACCGGCAGCACCGGCAGCGGCAGCTCCGGCACCGCCTCCTCCGAGGACAACAACATGGCCGTC
ATCAAAGAGTTCATGCGCTTCAAGGTGCGCATGGAGGGCTCCATGAACGGCCACGAGTTCGAGATCGAGG
GCGAGGGCGAGGGCCGCCCCTACGAGGGCACCCAGACCGCCAAGCTGAAGGTGACCAAGGGCGGCCCCCT
GCCCTTCGCCTGGGACATCCTGTCCCCCCAGTTCATGTACGGCTCCAAGGCGTACGTGAAGCACCCCGCC
GACATCCCCGATTACAAGAAGCTGTCCTTCCCCGAGGGCTTCAAGTGGGAGCGCGTGATGAACTTCGAGG
ACGGCGGTCTGGTGACCGTGACCCAGGACTCCTCCCTGCAGGACGGCACGCTGATCTACAAGGTGAAGAT
GCGCGGCACCAACTTCCCCCCCGACGGCCCCGTAATGCAGAAGAAGACCATGGGCTGGGAGGCCTCCACC
GAGCGCCTGTACCCCCGCGACGGCGTGCTGAAGGGCGAGATCCACCAGGCCCTGAAGCTGAAGGACGGCG
GCCACTACCTGGTGGAGTTCAAGACCATCTACATGGCCAAGAAGCCCGTGCAACTGCCCGGCTACTACTA
CGTGGACACCAAGCTGGACATCACCTCCCACAACGAGGACTACACCATCGTGGAACAGTACGAGCGCTCC
GAGGGCCGCCACCACCTGTTCCTGTACGGCATGGACGAGCTGTACAAGTAGGCTAGCGGCGCCTAGCCGG
TCATCCTTTTGACGATTCCAGTCCCGAGGATAACCTCCTCTCGGGATTGGGGGGAATCTTTGGATCCAGT
AGTCCTCCTTGAACTCCGTCCAACAGGGCAGATTCAAGAGTCATAAGACTTTCATTAATCATTTCAGTTG
ATCAGACATGGTCGTGTAGATTCTCTTAATACGGGAGATCTTCTAGCAGTTTCAGTGACCAACGGTGCTT
TCATTCTCCAGGAACTGATACCAAAGGTTGTGGACAGGCCAAGGGGTACTTCGGATGACTCTGTGCTTGG
GCACAGAAAGAGGTCGTAGTGTGCCCCCCGATAGCGGACTCGACATGAATCAACTAAGAAAGGCAATCTG
CCTCCCATGATGGACATAAGCAATAGTTCACAACCATCTTGCATCTCAGTGAAGTGTACATAACTATTGA
GGGCTGGGTCATCTAAGCATTTCAGTCGAGAAAAAAACTGTAGACCAAAAGAACAACTAGCAACACTTCT
CATCCAGAGACCCATATCAAGATGCTAGATCCGGGAGAGGTTTATGATGACCCTATTGATCCAATTGAGT
CAGAGGCTGAACCCAGAGGAACCCCCACTGTCCCCAACATCTTGAGGAACTCCGACTACAATCTCAATTC
TCCTTTGATAGAGGATCCTGCCAAACTAATGTTAGAATGGTTGAAGACAGGGAACAGACCTTATCGGATG
ACTTTGACAGACAATTGCTCCAGGTCTTACAAAGTTTTGAAAGATTATTTCAAGAAAGTAGATTTGGGTT
CTCTCAAAGTGGGCGGAACTGCTGCACAGTCAATGGTTTCTCTCTGGTTGTGTGGTGCCCACTCTGAATC
AAACAGGAGCCGGAGATGTATAACCGACTTGGCCCATTTCTATTCCAAGTCATCCCCCATAGAGAAGCTA
TTGAATTGTACGCTAGGAAACAGAGGCCTGAGAATCCCACCAGAGGGGGTGTTAAATTGCCTCGAGAGGG
TCAATTATGACAAGGCATTTGGGAGGTATCTGGCCAACACGTATTCCTCTTACTTGTTTTTCCATGTAAT
CACCTTATACATGAATGCCTTAGACTGGGAAGAGGAAAAGACCATCCTGGCATTATGGAAAGATATAACC
TCAGTGGATACCGAGAAGGACTTGGTCAAATTCAAAGATCAAATATGGGGACTGTTGATTGTGACAAAGG
ACTTTGTTTACTCTCAGAGTTCAAACTGTCTTTTTGACAGAAACTACACACTGATGCTAAAGGATCTTTT
CTTGTCTCGATTCAACTCCTTAATGATTCTGCTTTCTCCCCCTGAGCCCCGATACTCAGATGACTTAATA
TCTCAGCTGTGCCAGCTATACATCGCTGGGGATCAAGTCTTGTCCATGTGTGGGAACTCCGGCTATGAAG
TCATCAAAATATTGGAGCCATATGTCGTGAACAGTTTGGTCCAGAGGGCAGAGAAGTTTAGGCCTCTCAT
CCACCCCTTGGGAGACTTTCCTATGTTCATAAAAGACAAGGTGAATCAACTTGAAGGGACTTTTGGTCCC
AGTGCAAAGAGGTTTTTTAGGGTTTTAGATCAATTCGACAACATACATGACTTAGTATTTGTGTATGGCT
GTTACAGACATTGGGGGCACCCCTATATAGATTATCGGAAGGGTCTGTCGAAACTATATGATCAAGTTCA
CATTAAGAAAGTAATAGATAAGTCCTACCAGGAGTGTTTAGCAAGTGACTTGGCCAGAAGGATCCTCAGA
TGGGGATTTGACAAGTACTCCAAATGGTATCTAGATTCGAGATTCCTTGCCCGAGACCACCCCTTGACTC
CTTATGTCAAGACCCAAACATGGCCACCCAAACATATAGTAGACTTGGTGGGGGACACATGGCATAAGCT
CCCGATCACGCAGATCTTTGAAATTCCTGAATCAATGGACCCGTCAGAGATACTGGATGACAAATCACAT
TCTTTCACCAGAACAAGGTTAGCTTCTTGGCTGTCAGAGAACCGAGGGGGGCCTGTTCCTAGCGAGAAGG
TCATTATCACGGCCCTGTCTAAGCCACCTGTCAATCCCCGAGAGTTTTTGAAATCTATAGACCTCGGAGG
ATTGCCAGATGAGGATTTGATAATTGGCCTCAAACCAAAGGAACGGGAGTTGAAGATCGAGGGCCGATTC
TTTGCTCTAATGTCATGGAATCTAAGATTATATTTTGTCATCACCGAAAAGCTCTTGGCCAACTACATTT
TGCCACTTTTTGACGCACTGACTATGACAGACAACCTGAACAAGGTGTTCAAAAAGTTGATCGACAGGGT
CACCGGGCAAGGGCTTTTGGACTATTCTAGGGTCACATACGCATTTCACCTGGACTATGAGAAATGGAAC
AATCATCAAAGATTGGAGTCAACAGAGGATGTATTCTCTGTCCTAGATCAGGTGTTTGGATTGAAGAGGG
TGTTTTCTAGAACACACGAGTTTTTTCAGAAGTCCTGGATCTATTATTCAGACAGATCAGACCTCATTGG
GTTATGGGAGGACCAAATATATTGCTTGGATATGTCTAACGGCCCAACCTGCTGGAATGGCCAAGATGGC
GGGCTAGAGGGCTTGCGGCAGAAGGGCTGGAGTCTAGTCAGTTTATTAATGATAGATAGAGAATCTCAAA
CCAGGAACACAAGAACCAAGATACTAGCTCAAGGAGACAACCAGGTTCTGTGTCCTACATACATGTTGTC
ACCGGGATTGTCTCAAGAGGGGCTTCTCTATGAGTTAGAGAGCATATCAAGGAATGCACTCTCAATATAC
CGAGCTATCGAGGAAGGAGCATCTAAGCTGGGGCTGATCATCAAGAAGGAAGAGACCATGTGTAGTTATG
ACTTTCTCATATATGGGAAGACCCCCTTATTTCGAGGCAACATATTGGTGCCTGAATCCAAAAGATGGGC
CCGAGTCTCTTGCATCTCTAACGACCAAATAGTCAACCTCGCCAATATAATGTCGACAGTATCCACCAAT
GCGCTGACAGTGGCACAACACTCTCAATCTCTGATCAAACCTATGAGGGATTTTCTGCTCATGTCAGTAC
AGGCAGTTTTCCACTACCTGTTGTTTAGCCCAATCCTAAAAGGCAGAGTTTATAAGATTCTGAGTGCTGA
AGGGGAGAGCTTTCTCCTAGCCATGTCGCGGATAATCTACCTAGATCCTTCTTTGGGAGGGGTGTCTGGA
ATGTCTCTCGGGAGGTTCCATATACGTCAGTTCTCAGACCCTGTCTCTGAAGGGTTGTCATTCTGGAGAG
AGATCTGGTTAGGCTCTCATGAGTCCTGGATTCACGCGTTGTGTCAGGAGGCCGGGAACCCCGATCTTGG
AGAGAGAACACTCGAGAGCTTCACTCGCCTTTTAGAAGATCCTACTACCTTAAATATCAAAGGAGGGGCC
AGCCCTACCATTCTACTCAAGGATGCTATCAGAAAGGCTCTGTACGACGAGGTGGACAAGGTGGAAAATT
CAGAGTTTCGAGAGGCAATCCTGCTGTCCAAGACCCATAGAGATAACTTTATACTCTTTTTAAAATCTGT
TGAGCCTCTGTTCCCTCGATTTCTCAGTGAGCTCTTCAGTTCGTCTTTCTTGGGAATACCGGAGTCAATC
ATTGGACTGATACAAAACTCCCGGACAATAAGAAGGCAGTTTAGAAAGAGTCTCTCAAGAACTTTAGAAG
AGTCCTTCTACAACTCAGAGATCCACGGGATTAATCGGATAACCCAGACACCTCAAAGGGTCGGAAGGGT
GTGGCCTTGCTCTTCAGAGAGGGCAGATCTACTTAGGGAGATCTCTTGGGGGAGGAAAGTGGTAGGCACG
ACAGTTCCTCACCCTTCCGAGATGTTGGAGTTGTTTCCCAAATCCTCCATTTCCTGCACTTGTGGAGCAA
CAGGGGGAGGCAATCCTAGAGTCTCTGTATCAGTACTCCCGTCCTTCGATCAGTCATTTTTCTCACGGGG
CCCCCTAAAGGGATACTTGGGCTCGTCCACCTCCATGTCAACCCAGCTATTCCATGCATGGGAAAAAGTC
ACTAATGTTCATGTGGTGAAAAGGGCTCTATCGTTAAAAGAATCTATAAACTGGTTCATCAATAGGAATT
CCAATTTGGCTCAAACTCTAATTGGAAACATCATGTCTCTGACAGGCCCTGATTTCCCTCTAGAAGAGGC
CCCTGTTTTCAAACGGACAGGGTCAGCCTTGCATAGGTTCAAGTCTGCCAGATACAGCGAAGGAGGGTAT
TCTTCTGTTTGCCCTAACCTTCTCTCCCATATCTCTGTTAGTACAGACACTATGTCTGATTTGACCCAAA
ACGGGAAGAACTATGATTTCATGTTTCAGCCATTGATGCTTTATGCGCAAACATGGACATCGGAACTGGT
ACAGAGGGATACAAGACTTAGAGACTCCACGTTTCACTGGCACCTTCGGTGCAACAGATGTGTGAGGCCC
ATTGATGATATAACACTGGAAACTTCTCAGATCTTCGAGTTCCCGGATGTGTCAAAAAGGATATCCAGGA
TGGTTTCTGGAGCTGTCCCTCAATTTCAGAAGCTTCCTGATATCCGTCTAAGACCAGGTGATTTTGAATC
CCTAAGTGGTAGAGAAAAGTCTCGCCATATAGGGTCAGCTCAGGGGCTCTTATACTCAATCTTAGTAGCA
ATTCACGACTCAGGATACAATGATGGGACCATCTTCCCTGTCAACATATACGGCAAAGTTTCCCCCAGAG
ACTATTTGAGAGGGCTTGCAAGAGGGATCTTGATAGGGTCCTCGATTTGCTTCTTGACACGAATGACAAA
TATTAACATTAACAGACCTCTTGAATTGATCTCAGGGGTAATTTCCTATATTCTCCTGAGGCTGGATAAT
CATCCCTCTCTGTATATAATGCTTAGAGAACCGTCTCTTAGAGGAGAAATATTCTCTATCCCTCAGAAAA
TCCCCGCCGCTTACCCAACCACTATGAGAGAAGGCAACAGATCGATTTTGTGTTACCTCCAACACGTGCT
ACGCTATGAGCGAGAGGCAATCACGGCGTCCCCGGAGAATGACTGGCTGTGGATCTTCTCAGACTTCAGA
AGTGTGAAAATGACGTACTTGACCCTCATTACCTACCAGTCTCACCTCCTACTCCAGAGGGTTGAGAGAA
ACTTGTCTAAGAGTATGAGAGCTACTCTGCGACAAATGAGTTCCTTAATGAGGCAAGTGCTGGGTGGGCA
CGGAGAAGATACCTTGGAGTCAGACGATGACATTCAACGATTACTAAAAGACTCTTTGCGAAAGACAAGG
TGGGTGGATCAAGAGGTGCGCCATGCAGCTAGAACCATGAATGGAGATTACAGCCCCGACAAGAAAGTAT
CCCACAAGGCAGGATGTTCAGAATGGGTCTGCTCTGCTCAACAGATTGCCGTCTCCACCTCAGCCAACCC
GGCCCCTGTCTCAGAGCTTGACATTAGGGCCCTCTCTAAGAGGTTTCAAAACCCCTTGATCTCGGGCCTG
AGAGTGGTTCAGTGGGCAACCGGTGCCCATTATAAGCTTAAGCCTATTCTAGATGATCTAAATGTTTTCC
CATCTCTCTGTCTTGTAATTGGAGACGGGTCAGGGGGAATATCAAGGGCAGTTCTCAACATGTTTCCAGA
TTCTAAGCTTGTGTTCAACAGCCTATTGGAGGTGAATGATCTGATGGCTTCCGGAACACATCCACTGCCT
CCTTCAGCAATCATGAGTGGAGGAGATGACATCATCTCCAGAGTGATAGACTTTGACTCAATATGGGAGA
AACCGTCCGACCTGAGGAACTCGGCCACCTGGAGATACTTCCAGTCGGTTCAAAAACAGGTCAACATGTC
GTATGACCTCATTATTTGTGATGCAGAAGTTACTGATATTGCATCTATCAACCGGATAACTCTGTTGATG
TCTGATTTCGCATTGTCTATAGATGGACCACTTTATCTGGTCTTCAAAACTTACGGGACTATGCTAGTAA
ACCCGGACTATAAAGCTATTCAACATCTGTCAAGAGCGTTCCCTTCGGTCACAGGGTTTGTAACCCAAGT
AACTTCATCCTTTTCTTCTGAGCTATACCTCCGGTTCTCTAAACGAGGAAAGTTTTTCAGGGACGCCGAG
TACTTGACCTCTTCCACCCTTCGAGAGATGAGCCTTGTGTTGTTCAATTGCAGCAGCCCCAAAAGTGAGA
TGCAGAGAGCTCGTTCCTTAAACTATCAAGACCTGGTAAGGGGATTTCCTGAAGAGATCATATCAAATCC
TTACAACGAAATGATCATAACTCTGATTGACAATGATGTAGAGTCCTTCCTAGTCCACAAGATGGTGGAT
GATCTTGAGCTACAGAGGGGAACTCTGTCTAAAGTGGCTATCATTATATCCATCATGATCGTTTTTTCCA
ATAGAGTCTTCAACATTTCCAAACCTTTGACTGACCCCTTGTTCTACCCCCCATCTGATCCTAAAATCCT
GAGGCACTTCAACATATGTTGCAGTACTATGATGTATCTATCTACCGCTTTAGGCGACGTCCCTAACTTC
GCAAGACTTCATGACCTGTATAACAGACCTATAACTTGTTACTTCAGAAAACAAGTTATTCGAGGGAATA
TTTATCTATCTTGGAGTTGGTCCGATGATACCCCAGTGTTCAAGAGAGTAGCCTGTAATTCTAGCTTGAG
TCTGTCATCTCACTGGATCAGGTTGATCTACAAGATAGTGAAGACTACCAGACTCATTGGCAGCATAAAA
GACCTATCAGGAGAGGTAGAACGACATCTTCATGGGTATAACAGATGGATCACCCTCGAGGATATCCGAT
CTAGATCATCCCTACTAGATTACAGTTGTTTGTAAGCCGGATATTACCGAAAGCCTGTGCATGCTAAAAT
TCTTGTATGATGCATCTTGAAAAAAACAAGATCTTGAATCCGGACCTCTGGTTGTTTGATTGTTTTTTCC
ATCTTTATTGTTTTTTTGTTAAGCGTGGGTCGGCATGGCATCTCCACCTCCTCGCGGTCCGACCTGGGCA
TCCGAAGGAGGACGCACGTCCACTCGGATGGCTAAGGGAGGGCGGGGATCCGGCTGCTAACAAAGCCCGA
AAGGAAGCTGAGTTGGCTGCTGCCACCGCTGAGCAATAACTAGCATAACCCCTTGGGGCCTCTAAACGGG
TCTTGAGGGGTTTTTTGCTGAAAGTCGCGCTTGGCGTAATCATGGTCATAGCTGTTTCCTGTGTGAAATT
GTTATCCGCTCACAATTCCACACAACATACGAGCCGGAAGCATAAAGTGTAAAGCCTGGGGTGCCTAATG
AGTGAGCTAACTCACATTAATTGCGTTGCGCTCACTGCCCGCTTTCCAGTCGGGAAACCTGTCGTGCCAG
CTGCATTAATGAATCGGCCAACGCGCGGGGAGAGGCGGTTTGCGTATTGGGCGCTCTTCCGCTTCCTCGC
TCACTGACTCGCTGCGCTCGGTCGTTCGGCTGCGGCGAGCGGTATCAGCTCACTCAAAGGCGGTAATACG
GTTATCCACAGAATCAGGGGATAACGCAGGAAAGAACATGTGAGCAAAAGGCCAGCAAAAGGCCAGGAAC
CGTAAAAAGGCCGCGTTGCTGGCGTTTTTCCATAGGCTCCGCCCCCCTGACGAGCATCACAAAAATCGAC
GCTCAAGTCAGAGGTGGCGAAACCCGACAGGACTATAAAGATACCAGGCGTTTCCCCCTGGAAGCTCCCT
CGTGCGCTCTCCTGTTCCGACCCTGCCGCTTACCGGATACCTGTCCGCCTTTCTCCCTTCGGGAAGCGTG
GCGCTTTCTCATAGCTCACGCTGTAGGTATCTCAGTTCGGTGTAGGTCGTTCGCTCCAAGCTGGGCTGTG
TGCACGAACCCCCCGTTCAGCCCGACCGCTGCGCCTTATCCGGTAACTATCGTCTTGAGTCCAACCCGGT
AAGACACGACTTATCGCCACTGGCAGCAGCCACTGGTAACAGGATTAGCAGAGCGAGGTATGTAGGCGGT
GCTACAGAGTTCTTGAAGTGGTGGCCTAACTACGGCTACACTAGAAGAACAGTATTTGGTATCTGCGCTC
TGCTGAAGCCAGTTACCTTCGGAAAAAGAGTTGGTAGCTCTTGATCCGGCAAACAAACCACCGCTGGTAG
CGGTGGTTTTTTTGTTTGCAAGCAGCAGATTACGCGCAGAAAAAAAGGATCTCAAGAAGATCCTTTGATC
TTTTCTACGGGGTCTGACGCTCAGTGGAACGAAAACTCACGTTAAGGGATTTTGGTCATGAGATTATCAA
AAAGGATCTTCACCTAGATCCTTTTAAATTAAAAATGAAGTTTTAAATCAATCTAAAGTATATATGAGTA
AACTTGGTCTGACAGTTACCAATGCTTAATCAGTGAGGCACCTATCTCAGCGATCTGTCTATTTCGTTCA
TCCATAGTTGCCTGACTCCCCGTCGTGTAGATAACTACGATACGGGAGGGCTTACCATCTGGCCCCAGTG
CTGCAATGATACCGCGAGACCCACCCTTGGAGGCTCCAGATTTATCAGCAATAAACCAGCCAGCCGGAAG
GGCCGAGCGCAGAAGTGGTCCTGCAACTTTATCCGCCTCCATCCAGTCTATTAATTGTTGCCGGGAAGCT
AGAGTAAGTAGTTCGCCAGTTAATAGTTTGCGCAACGTTGTTGCCATTGCTACAGGCATCGTGGTGTCAC
GCTCGTCGTTTGGTATGGCTTCATTCAGCTCCGGTTCCCAACGATCAAGGCGAGTTACATGATCCCCCAT
GTTGTGCAAAAAAGCGGTTAGCTCCTTCGGTCCTCCGATCGTTGTCAGAAGTAAGTTGGCCGCAGTGTTA
TCACTCATGGTTATGGCAGCACTGCATAATTCTCTTACTGTCATGCCATCCGTAAGATGCTTTTCTGTGA
CTGGTGAGTACTCAACCAAGTCATTCTGAGAATAGTGTATGCGGCGACCGAGTTGCTCTTGCCCGGCGTC
AATACGGGATAATACCGCGCCACATAGCAGAACTTTAAAAGTGCTCATCATTGGAAAACGTTCTTCGGGG
CGAAAACTCTCAAGGATCTTACCGCTGTTGAGATCCAGTTCGATGTAACCCACTCGTGCACCCAACTGAT
CTTCAGCATCTTTTACTTTCACCAGCGTTTCTGGGTGAGCAAAAACAGGAAGGCAAAATGCCGCAAAAAA
GGGAATAAGGGCGACACGGAAATGTTGAATACTCATACTCTTCCTTTTTCAATATTATTGAAGCATTTAT
CAGGGTTATTGTCTCATGAGCGGATACATATTTGAATGTATTTAGAAAAATAAACAAATAGGGGTTCCGC
GCACATTTCCCCGAAAAGTGCCACCTG
[124 nt withheld, positions 15078-15201]
C
[91 nt withheld, positions 15203-15293]
A
[49 nt withheld, positions 15295-15343]
CCTTTGACGTTGGAGTCCACGTTCTTT
[37 nt withheld, positions 15371-15407]
ACCCTATCTCGGTCTATTCTTTTGATTTATAAGGGATTTTGCCGATTTCGGCCTATTGGTTAAAAAAATG
AGCTGATTTAACAAAAATTTAACGCGAATTTTAACAAAATATTAACGCTTACAATTTCCATTCGCCATTC
AGGCTGCGCAACTGTTGGGAAGGGCGATCGGTGCGGGCCTCTTCGCTATTACGCCAGCTGGCGAAAGGGG
GATGTGCTGCAAGGCGATTAAGTTGGGTAACGCCAGGGTTTTCCCAGTCACGACGTTGTAAAACGACGGC
CAGTGAGCGCGCCTAGTTATTAATAGTAATCAATTACGGGGTCATTAGTTCATAGCCCATATATGGAGTT
CCGCGTTACATAACTTACGGTAAATGGCCCGCCTGGCTGACCGCCCAACGACCCCCGCCCATTGACGTCA
ATAATGACGTATGTTCCCATAGTAACGCCAATAGGGACTTTCCATTGACGTCAATGGGTGGAGTATTTAC
GGTAAACTGCCCACTTGGCAGTACATCAAGTGTATCATATGCCAAGTACGCCCCCTATTGACGTCAATGA
CGGTAAATGGCCCGCCTGGCATTATGCCCAGTACATGACCTTATGGGACTTTCCTACTTGGCAGTACATC
TACGTATTAGTCATCGCTATTACCATGGTGATGCGGTTTTGGCAGTACATCAATGGGCGTGGATAGCGGT
TTGACTCACGGGGATTTCCAAGTCTCCACCCCATTGACGTCAATGGGAGTTTGTTTTGGCACCAAAATCA
ACGGGACTTTCCAAAATGTCGTAACAACTCCGCCCCATTGACGCAAATGGGCGGTAGGCGTGTACGGTGG
GAGGTCTATATAAGCAGAGCTCTCTGGCTAACTAGAGAACCCACTGCTTACTGGCTTATCGAAATTAATA
CGACTCACTATAGGGAGACCCAAGCTGGCTAGATTAAGCGTCTGATGAGTCCGTGAGGACGAAACCCGGC
GTACCGGGTC
